>Addgene plasmid #143466 | TFORF1109 | addgene full sequence | sequence record 397923 | Addgene NGS Result
TTAATGTAGTCTTATGCAATACTCTTGTAGTCTTGCAACATGGTAACGATGAGTTAGCAACATGCCTTAC
AAGGAGAGAAAAAGCACCGTGCATGCCGATTGGTGGAAGTAAGGTGGTACGATCGTGCCTTATTAGGAAG
GCAACAGACGGGTCTGACATGGATTGGACGAACCACTGAATTGCCGCATTGCAGAGATATTGTATTTAAG
TGCCTAGCTCGATACATAAACGGGTCTCTCTGGTTAGACCAGATCTGAGCCTGGGAGCTCTCTGGCTAAC
TAGGGAACCCACTGCTTAAGCCTCAATAAAGCTTGCCTTGAGTGCTTCAAGTAGTGTGTGCCCGTCTGTT
GTGTGACTCTGGTAACTAGAGATCCCTCAGACCCTTTTAGTCAGTGTGGAAAATCTCTAGCAGTGGCGCC
CGAACAGGGACTTGAAAGCGAAAGGGAAACCAGAGGAGCTCTCTCGACGCAGGACTCGGCTTGCTGAAGC
GCGCACGGCAAGAGGCGAGGGGCGGCGACTGGTGAGTACGCCAAAAATTTTGACTAGCGGAGGCTAGAAG
GAGAGAGATGGGTGCGAGAGCGTCAGTATTAAGCGGGGGAGAATTAGATCGCGATGGGAAAAAATTCGGT
TAAGGCCAGGGGGAAAGAAAAAATATAAATTAAAACATATAGTATGGGCAAGCAGGGAGCTAGAACGATT
CGCAGTTAATCCTGGCCTGTTAGAAACATCAGAAGGCTGTAGACAAATACTGGGACAGCTACAACCATCC
CTTCAGACAGGATCAGAAGAACTTAGATCATTATATAATACAGTAGCAACCCTCTATTGTGTGCATCAAA
GGATAGAGATAAAAGACACCAAGGAAGCTTTAGACAAGATAGAGGAAGAGCAAAACAAAAGTAAGACCAC
CGCACAGCAAGCGGCCGCTGATCTTCAGACCTGGAGGAGGAGATATGAGGGACAATTGGAGAAGTGAATT
ATATAAATATAAAGTAGTAAAAATTGAACCATTAGGAGTAGCACCCACCAAGGCAAAGAGAAGAGTGGTG
CAGAGAGAAAAAAGAGCAGTGGGAATAGGAGCTTTGTTCCTTGGGTTCTTGGGAGCAGCAGGAAGCACTA
TGGGCGCAGCGTCAATGACGCTGACGGTACAGGCCAGACAATTATTGTCTGGTATAGTGCAGCAGCAGAA
CAATTTGCTGAGGGCTATTGAGGCGCAACAGCATCTGTTGCAACTCACAGTCTGGGGCATCAAGCAGCTC
CAGGCAAGAATCCTGGCTGTGGAAAGATACCTAAAGGATCAACAGCTCCTGGGGATTTGGGGTTGCTCTG
GAAAACTCATTTGCACCACTGCTGTGCCTTGGAATGCTAGTTGGAGTAATAAATCTCTGGAACAGATTTG
GAATCACACGACCTGGATGGAGTGGGACAGAGAAATTAACAATTACACAAGCTTAATACACTCCTTAATT
GAAGAATCGCAAAACCAGCAAGAAAAGAATGAACAAGAATTATTGGAATTAGATAAATGGGCAAGTTTGT
GGAATTGGTTTAACATAACAAATTGGCTGTGGTATATAAAATTATTCATAATGATAGTAGGAGGCTTGGT
AGGTTTAAGAATAGTTTTTGCTGTACTTTCTATAGTGAATAGAGTTAGGCAGGGATATTCACCATTATCG
TTTCAGACCCACCTCCCAACCCCGAGGGGACCCATGCATTGCATCTCAATTAGTCAGCAACCAGGTGTGG
AAAGTCCCCAGGCTCCCCAGCAGGCAGAAGTATGCAAAGCATGCGTCTCAATTAGTCAGCAACCATAGTC
CCGCCCCTAACTCCGCCCATCCCGCCCCTAACTCCGCCCAGTTCCGCCCATTCTCCGCCCCATGGCTGAC
TAATTTTTTTTATTTATGCAGAGGCCGAGGCCGCCTCGGCCTCTGAGCTATTCCAGAAGTAGTGAGGAGG
CTTTTTTGGAGGCCTAGGCTTTTGCAAAAAGCTTTCTAGAGGTACCACCGGAGCTTACCATGACCGAGTA
CAAGCCCACGGTGCGCCTCGCCACCCGCGACGACGTCCCCAGGGCCGTACGCACCCTCGCCGCCGCGTTC
GCCGACTACCCCGCCACGCGCCACACCGTCGATCCGGACCGCCACATCGAGCGGGTCACCGAGCTGCAAG
AACTCTTCCTCACGCGCGTCGGGCTCGACATCGGCAAGGTGTGGGTCGCGGACGACGGCGCCGCCGTGGC
GGTCTGGACCACGCCGGAGAGCGTCGAAGCGGGGGCGGTGTTCGCCGAGATCGGCCCGCGCATGGCCGAG
TTGAGCGGTTCCCGGCTGGCCGCGCAGCAACAGATGGAAGGCCTCCTGGCGCCGCACCGGCCCAAGGAGC
CCGCGTGGTTCCTGGCCACCGTCGGCGTCTCGCCCGACCACCAGGGCAAGGGTCTGGGCAGCGCCGTCGT
GCTCCCCGGAGTGGAGGCGGCCGAGCGCGCCGGGGTGCCCGCCTTCCTGGAGACCTCCGCGCCCCGCAAC
CTCCCCTTCTACGAGCGGCTCGGCTTCACCGTCACCGCCGACGTCGAGGTGCCCGAAGGACCGCGCACCT
GGTGCATGACCCGCAAGCCCGGTGCCAGTTAACGAATTCTAGATCTTGAGACAAATGGCAGTATTCATCC
ACAATTTTAAAAGAAAAGGGGGGATTGGGGGGTACAGTGCAGGGGAAAGAATAGTAGACATAATAGCAAC
AGACATACAAACTAAAGAATTACAAAAACAAATTACAAAAATTCAAAATTTTCGGGTTTATTACAGGGAC
AGCAGAGATCCACTTTGGCGCCGGCTCGAGGCCTGCAGGTGCAAAGATGGATAAAGTTTTAAACAGAGAG
GAATCTTTGCAGCTAATGGACCTTCTAGGTCTTGAAAGGAGTGGGAATTGGCTCCGGTGCCCGTCAGTGG
GCAGAGCGCACATCGCCCACAGTCCCCGAGAAGTTGGGGGGAGGGGTCGGCAATTGAACCGGTGCCTAGA
GAAGGTGGCGCGGGGTAAACTGGGAAAGTGATGTCGTGTACTGGCTCCGCCTTTTTCCCGAGGGTGGGGG
AGAACCGTATATAAGTGCAGTAGTCGCCGTGAACGTTCTTTTTCGCAACGGGTTTGCCGCCAGAACACAG
GTAAGTGCCGTGTGTGGTTCCCGCGGGCCTGGCCTCTTTACGGGTTATGGCCCTTGCGTGCCTTGAATTA
CTTCCACCTGGCTGCAGTACGTGATTCTTGATCCCGAGCTTCGGGTTGGAAGTGGGTGGGAGAGTTCGAG
GCCTTGCGCTTAAGGAGCCCCTTCGCCTCGTGCTTGAGTTGAGGCCTGGCCTGGGCGCTGGGGCCGCCGC
GTGCGAATCTGGTGGCACCTTCGCGCCTGTCTCGCTGCTTTCGATAAGTCTCTAGCCATTTAAAATTTTT
GATGACCTGCTGCGACGCTTTTTTTCTGGCAAGATAGTCTTGTAAATGCGGGCCAAGATCTGCACACTGG
TATTTCGGTTTTTGGGGCCGCGGGCGGCGACGGGGCCCGTGCGTCCCAGCGCACATGTTCGGCGAGGCGG
GGCCTGCGAGCGCGGCCACCGAGAATCGGACGGGGGTAGTCTCAAGCTGGCCGGCCTGCTCTGGTGCCTG
GCCTCGCGCCGCCGTGTATCGCCCCGCCCTGGGCGGCAAGGCTGGCCCGGTCGGCACCAGTTGCGTGAGC
GGAAAGATGGCCGCTTCCCGGCCCTGCTGCAGGGAGCTCAAAATGGAGGACGCGGCGCTCGGGAGAGCGG
GCGGGTGAGTCACCCACACAAAGGAAAAGGGCCTTTCCGTCCTCAGCCGTCGCTTCATGTGACTCCACGG
AGTACCGGGCGCCGTCCAGGCACCTCGATTAGTTCTCGAGCTTTTGGAGTACGTCGTCTTTAGGTTGGGG
GGAGGGGTTTTATGCGATGGAGTTTCCCCACACTGAGTGGGTGGAGACTGAAGTTAGGCCAGCTTGGCAC
TTGATGTAATTCTCCTTGGAATTTGCCCTTTTTGAGTTTGGATCTTGGTTCATTCTCAAGCCTCAGACAG
TGGTTCAAAGTTTTTTTCTTCCATTTCAGGTGTCGTGAGGCTAGCACCGCCACCATGGCTGAGAACTTGC
TGGACGGACCGCCCAACCCCAAAAGAGCCAAACTCAGCTCGCCCGGTTTCTCGGCGAATGACAGCACAGA
TTTTGGATCATTGTTTGACTTGGAAAATGATCTTCCTGATGAGCTGATACCCAATGGAGGAGAATTAGGC
CTTTTAAACAGTGGGAACCTTGTTCCAGATGCTGCTTCCAAACATAAACAACTGTCGGAGCTTCTACGAG
GAGGCAGCGGCTCTAGTATCAACCCAGGAATAGGAAATGTGAGCGCCAGCAGCCCCGTGCAGCAGGGCCT
GGGTGGCCAGGCTCAAGGGCAGCCGAACAGTGCTAACATGGCCAGCCTCAGTGCCATGGGCAAGAGCCCT
CTGAGCCAGGGAGATTCTTCAGCCCCCAGCCTGCCTAAACAGGCAGCCAGCACCTCTGGGCCCACCCCCG
CTGCCTCCCAAGCACTGAATCCGCAAGCACAAAAGCAAGTGGGGCTGGCGACTAGCAGCCCTGCCACGTC
ACAGACTGGACCTGGTATCTGCATGAATGCTAACTTTAACCAGACCCACCCAGGCCTCCTCAATAGTAAC
TCTGGCCATAGCTTAATTAATCAGGCTTCACAAGGGCAGGCGCAAGTCATGAATGGATCTCTTGGGGCTG
CTGGCAGAGGAAGGGGAGCTGGAATGCCGTACCCTACTCCAGCCATGCAGGGCGCCTCGAGCAGCGTGCT
GGCTGAGACCCTAACGCAGGTTTCCCCGCAAATGACTGGTCACGCGGGACTGAACACCGCACAGGCAGGA
GGCATGGCCAAGATGGGAATAACTGGGAACACAAGTCCATTTGGACAGCCCTTTAGTCAAGCTGGAGGGC
AGCCAATGGGAGCCACTGGAGTGAACCCCCAGTTAGCCAGCAAACAGAGCATGGTCAACAGTTTGCCCAC
CTTCCCTACAGATATCAAGAATACTTCAGTCACCAACGTGCCAAATATGTCTCAGATGCAAACATCAGTG
GGAATTGTACCCACACAAGCAATTGCAACAGGCCCCACTGCAGATCCTGAAAAACGCAAACTGATACAGC
AGCAGCTGGTTCTACTGCTTCATGCTCATAAGTGTCAGAGACGAGAGCAAGCAAACGGAGAGGTTCGGGC
CTGCTCGCTCCCGCATTGTCGAACCATGAAAAACGTTTTGAATCACATGACGCATTGTCAGGCTGGGAAA
GCCTGCCAAGCCATCCTGGGGTCTCCAGCTAGTGGAATTCAAAACACAATTGGTTCTGTTGGCACAGGGC
AACAGAATGCCACTTCTTTAAGTAACCCAAATCCCATAGACCCCAGCTCCATGCAGCGAGCCTATGCTGC
TCTCGGACTCCCCTACATGAACCAGCCCCAGACGCAGCTGCAGCCTCAGGTTCCTGGCCAGCAACCAGCA
CAGCCTCAAACCCACCAGCAGATGAGGACTCTCAACCCCCTGGGAAATAATCCAATGAACATTCCAGCAG
GAGGAATAACAACAGATCAGCAGCCCCCAAACTTGATTTCAGAATCAGCTCTTCCGACTTCCCTGGGGGC
CACAAACCCACTGATGAACGATGGCTCCAACTCTGGTAACATTGGAACCCTCAGCACTATACCAACAGCA
GCTCCTCCTTCTAGCACCGGTGTAAGGAAAGGCTGGCACGAACATGTCACTCAGGACCTGCGGAGCCATC
TAGTGCATAAACTCGTCCAAGCCATCTTCCCAACACCTGATCCCGCAGCTCTAAAGGATCGCCGCATGGA
AAACCTGGTAGCCTATGCTAAGAAAGTGGAAGGGGACATGTACGAGTCTGCCAACAGCAGGGATGAATAT
TATCACTTATTAGCAGAGAAAATCTACAAGATACAAAAAGAACTAGAAGAAAAACGGAGGTCGCGTTTAC
ATAAACAAGGCATCTTGGGGAACCAGCCAGCCTTACCAGCCCCGGGGGCTCAGCCCCCTGTGATTCCACA
GGCACAACCTGTGAGACCTCCAAATGGACCCCTGTCCCTGCCAGTGAATCGCATGCAAGTTTCTCAAGGG
ATGAATTCATTTAACCCCATGTCCTTGGGGAACGTCCAGTTGCCACAAGCACCCATGGGACCTCGTGCAG
CCTCCCCAATGAACCACTCTGTCCAGATGAACAGCATGGGCTCAGTGCCAGGGATGGCCATTTCTCCTTC
CCGAATGCCTCAGCCTCCGAACATGATGGGTGCACACACCAACAACATGATGGCCCAGGCGCCCGCTCAG
AGCCAGTTTCTGCCACAGAACCAGTTCCCGTCATCCAGCGGGGCGATGAGTGTGGGCATGGGGCAGCCGC
CAGCCCAAACAGGCGTGTCACAGGGACAGGTGCCTGGTGCTGCTCTTCCTAACCCTCTCAACATGCTGGG
GCCTCAGGCCAGCCAGCTACCTTGCCCTCCAGTGACACAGTCACCACTGCACCCAACACCGCCTCCTGCT
TCCACGGCTGCTGGCATGCCATCTCTCCAGCACACGACACCACCTGGGATGACTCCTCCCCAGCCAGCAG
CTCCCACTCAGCCATCAACTCCTGTGTCGTCTTCCGGGCAGACTCCCACCCCGACTCCTGGCTCAGTGCC
CAGTGCTACCCAAACCCAGAGCACCCCTACAGTCCAGGCAGCAGCCCAGGCCCAGGTGACCCCGCAGCCT
CAAACCCCAGTTCAGCCCCCGTCTGTGGCTACCCCTCAGTCATCGCAGCAACAGCCGACGCCTGTGCACG
CCCAGCCTCCTGGCACACCGCTTTCCCAGGCAGCAGCCAGCATTGATAACAGAGTCCCTACCCCCTCCTC
GGTGGCCAGCGCAGAAACCAATTCCCAGCAGCCAGGACCTGACGTACCTGTGCTGGAAATGAAGACGGAG
ACCCAAGCAGAGGACACTGAGCCCGATCCTGGTGAATCCAAAGGGGAGCCCAGGTCTGAGATGATGGAGG
AGGATTTGCAAGGAGCTTCCCAAGTTAAAGAAGAAACAGACATAGCAGAGCAGAAATCAGAACCAATGGA
AGTGGATGAAAAGAAACCTGAAGTGAAAGTAGAAGTTAAAGAGGAAGAAGAGAGTAGCAGTAACGGCACA
GCCTCTCAGTCAACATCTCCTTCGCAGCCGCGCAAAAAAATCTTTAAACCAGAGGAGTTACGCCAGGCCC
TCATGCCAACCCTAGAAGCACTGTATCGACAGGACCCAGAGTCATTACCTTTCCGGCAGCCTGTAGATCC
CCAGCTCCTCGGAATTCCAGACTATTTTGACATCGTAAAGAATCCCATGGACCTCTCCACCATCAAGCGG
AAGCTGGACACAGGGCAATACCAAGAGCCCTGGCAGTACGTGGACGACGTCTGGCTCATGTTCAACAATG
CCTGGCTCTATAATCGCAAGACATCCCGAGTCTATAAGTTTTGCAGTAAGCTTGCAGAGGTCTTTGAGCA
GGAAATTGACCCTGTCATGCAGTCCCTTGGATATTGCTGTGGACGCAAGTATGAGTTTTCCCCACAGACT
TTGTGCTGCTATGGGAAGCAGCTGTGTACCATTCCTCGCGATGCTGCCTACTACAGCTATCAGAATAGGT
ATCATTTCTGTGAGAAGTGTTTCACAGAGATCCAGGGCGAGAATGTGACCCTGGGTGACGACCCTTCACA
GCCCCAGACGACAATTTCAAAGGATCAGTTTGAAAAGAAGAAAAATGATACCTTAGACCCCGAACCTTTC
GTTGATTGCAAGGAGTGTGGCCGGAAGATGCATCAGATTTGCGTTCTGCACTATGACATCATTTGGCCTT
CAGGTTTTGTGTGCGACAACTGCTTGAAGAAAACTGGCAGACCTCGAAAAGAAAACAAATTCAGTGCTAA
GAGGCTGCAGACCACAAGACTGGGAAACCACTTGGAAGACCGAGTGAACAAATTTTTGCGGCGCCAGAAT
CACCCTGAAGCCGGGGAGGTTTTTGTCCGAGTGGTGGCCAGCTCAGACAAGACGGTGGAGGTCAAGCCCG
GGATGAAGTCACGGTTTGTGGATTCTGGGGAAATGTCTGAATCTTTCCCATATCGAACCAAAGCTCTGTT
TGCTTTTGAGGAAATTGACGGCGTGGATGTCTGCTTTTTTGGAATGCACGTCCAAGAATACGGCTCTGAT
TGCCCCCCTCCAAACACGAGGCGTGTGTACATTTCTTATCTGGATAGTATTCATTTCTTCCGGCCACGTT
GCCTCCGCACAGCCGTTTACCATGAGATCCTTATTGGATATTTAGAGTATGTGAAGAAATTAGGGTATGT
GACAGGGCACATCTGGGCCTGTCCTCCAAGTGAAGGAGATGATTACATCTTCCATTGCCACCCACCTGAT
CAAAAAATACCCAAGCCAAAACGACTGCAGGAGTGGTACAAAAAGATGCTGGACAAGGCGTTTGCAGAGC
GGATCATCCATGACTACAAGGATATTTTCAAACAAGCAACTGAAGACAGGCTCACCAGTGCCAAGGAACT
GCCCTATTTTGAAGGTGATTTCTGGCCCAATGTGTTAGAAGAGAGCATTAAGGAACTAGAACAAGAAGAA
GAGGAGAGGAAAAAGGAAGAGAGCACTGCAGCCAGTGAAACCACTGAGGGCAGTCAGGGCGACAGCAAGA
ATGCCAAGAAGAAGAACAACAAGAAAACCAACAAGAACAAAAGCAGCATCAGCCGCGCCAACAAGAAGAA
GCCCAGCATGCCCAACGTGTCCAATGACCTGTCCCAGAAGCTGTATGCCACCATGGAGAAGCACAAGGAG
GTCTTCTTCGTGATCCACCTGCACGCTGGGCCTGTCATCAACACCCTGCCCCCCATCGTCGACCCCGACC
CCCTGCTCAGCTGTGACCTCATGGATGGGCGCGACGCCTTCCTCACCCTCGCCAGAGACAAGCACTGGGA
GTTCTCCTCCTTGCGCCGCTCCAAGTGGTCCACGCTCTGCATGCTGGTGGAGCTGCACACCCAGGGCCAG
GACCGCTTTGTCTACACCTGCAACGAGTGCAAGCACCACGTGGAGACGCGCTGGCACTGCACTGTGTGCG
AGGACTACGACCTCTGCATCAACTGCTATAACACGAAGAGCCATGCCCATAAGATGGTGAAGTGGGGGCT
GGGCCTGGATGACGAGGGCAGCAGCCAGGGCGAGCCACAGTCAAAGAGCCCCCAGGAGTCACGCCGGCTG
AGCATCCAGCGCTGCATCCAGTCGCTGGTGCACGCGTGCCAGTGCCGCAACGCCAACTGCTCGCTGCCAT
CCTGCCAGAAGATGAAGCGGGTGGTGCAGCACACCAAGGGCTGCAAACGCAAGACCAACGGGGGCTGCCC
GGTGTGCAAGCAGCTCATCGCCCTCTGCTGCTACCACGCCAAGCACTGCCAAGAAAACAAATGCCCCGTG
CCCTTCTGCCTCAACATCAAACACAAGCTCCGCCAGCAGCAGATCCAGCACCGCCTGCAGCAGGCCCAGC
TCATGCGCCGGCGGATGGCCACCATGAACACCCGCAACGTGCCTCAGCAGAGTCTGCCTTCTCCTACCTC
AGCACCGCCCGGGACCCCCACACAGCAGCCCAGCACACCCCAGACGCCGCAGCCCCCTGCCCAGCCCCAA
CCCTCACCCGTGAGCATGTCACCAGCTGGCTTCCCCAGCGTGGCCCGGACTCAGCCCCCCACCACGGTGT
CCACAGGGAAGCCTACCAGCCAGGTGCCGGCCCCCCCACCCCCGGCCCAGCCCCCTCCTGCAGCGGTGGA
AGCGGCTCGGCAGATCGAGCGTGAGGCCCAGCAGCAGCAGCACCTGTACCGGGTGAACATCAACAACAGC
ATGCCCCCAGGACGCACGGGCATGGGGACCCCGGGGAGCCAGATGGCCCCCGTGAGCCTGAATGTGCCCC
GACCCAACCAGGTGAGCGGGCCCGTCATGCCCAGCATGCCTCCCGGGCAGTGGCAGCAGGCGCCCCTTCC
CCAGCAGCAGCCCATGCCAGGCTTGCCCAGGCCTGTGATATCCATGCAGGCCCAGGCGGCCGTGGCTGGG
CCCCGGATGCCCAGCGTGCAGCCACCCAGGAGCATCTCACCCAGCGCTCTGCAAGACCTGCTGCGGACCC
TGAAGTCGCCCAGCTCCCCTCAGCAGCAACAGCAGGTGCTGAACATTCTCAAATCAAACCCGCAGCTAAT
GGCAGCTTTCATCAAACAGCGCACAGCCAAGTACGTGGCCAATCAGCCCGGCATGCAGCCCCAGCCTGGC
CTCCAGTCCCAGCCCGGCATGCAACCCCAGCCTGGCATGCACCAGCAGCCCAGCCTGCAGAACCTGAATG
CCATGCAGGCTGGCGTGCCGCGGCCCGGTGTGCCTCCACAGCAGCAGGCGATGGGAGGCCTGAACCCCCA
GGGCCAGGCCTTGAACATCATGAACCCAGGACACAACCCCAACATGGCGAGTATGAATCCACAGTACCGA
GAAATGTTACGGAGGCAGCTGCTGCAGCAGCAGCAGCAACAGCAGCAGCAACAACAGCAGCAACAGCAGC
AGCAGCAAGGGAGTGCCGGCATGGCTGGGGGCATGGCGGGGCACGGCCAGTTCCAGCAGCCTCAAGGACC
CGGAGGCTACCCACCGGCCATGCAGCAGCAGCAGCGCATGCAGCAGCATCTCCCCCTCCAGGGCAGCTCC
ATGGGCCAGATGGCGGCTCAGATGGGACAGCTTGGCCAGATGGGGCAGCCGGGGCTGGGGGCAGACAGCA
CCCCCAACATCCAGCAAGCCCTGCAGCAGCGGATTCTGCAGCAACAGCAGATGAAGCAGCAGATTGGGTC
CCCAGGCCAGCCGAACCCCATGAGCCCCCAGCAACACATGCTCTCAGGACAGCCACAGGCCTCGCATCTC
CCTGGCCAGCAGATCGCCACGTCCCTTAGTAACCAGGTGCGGTCTCCAGCCCCTGTCCAGTCTCCACGGC
CCCAGTCCCAGCCTCCACATTCCAGCCCGTCACCACGGATACAGCCCCAGCCTTCGCCACACCACGTCTC
ACCCCAGACTGGTTCCCCCCACCCCGGACTCGCAGTCACCATGGCCAGCTCCATAGATCAGGGACACTTG
GGGAACCCCGAACAGAGTGCAATGCTCCCCCAGCTGAACACCCCCAGCAGGAGTGCGCTGTCCAGCGAAC
TGTCCCTGGTCGGGGACACCACGGGGGACACGCTAGAGAAGTTTGTGGAGGGCTTGTAGTAATGAACTAG
TCCGTAACTTGAAAGTATTTCGATTTCTTGGCTTTATATATCTTGTGGAAAGGACGAACTAGACGAGGCA
CAGATAGGTCGACGCGTTAAGTCGACAATCAACCTCTGGATTACAAAATTTGTGAAAGATTGACTGGTAT
TCTTAACTATGTTGCTCCTTTTACGCTATGTGGATACGCTGCTTTAATGCCTTTGTATCATGCTATTGCT
TCCCGTATGGCTTTCATTTTCTCCTCCTTGTATAAATCCTGGTTGCTGTCTCTTTATGAGGAGTTGTGGC
CCGTTGTCAGGCAACGTGGCGTGGTGTGCACTGTGTTTGCTGACGCAACCCCCACTGGTTGGGGCATTGC
CACCACCTGTCAGCTCCTTTCCGGGACTTTCGCTTTCCCCCTCCCTATTGCCACGGCGGAACTCATCGCC
GCCTGCCTTGCCCGCTGCTGGACAGGGGCTCGGCTGTTGGGCACTGACAATTCCGTGGTGTTGTCGGGGA
AATCATCGTCCTTTCCTTGGCTGCTCGCCTGTGTTGCCACCTGGATTCTGCGCGGGACGTCCTTCTGCTA
CGTCCCTTCGGCCCTCAATCCAGCGGACCTTCCTTCCCGCGGCCTGCTGCCGGCTCTGCGGCCTCTTCCG
CGTCTTCGCCTTCGCCCTCAGACGAGTCGGATCTCCCTTTGGGCCGCCTCCCCGCGTCGACTTTAAGACC
AATGACTTACAAGGCAGCTGTAGATCTTAGCCACTTTTTAAAAGAAAAGGGGGGACTGGAAGGGCTAATT
CACTCCCAACGAAGACAAGATCTGCTTTTTGCTTGTACTGGGTCTCTCTGGTTAGACCAGATCTGAGCCT
GGGAGCTCTCTGGCTAACTAGGGAACCCACTGCTTAAGCCTCAATAAAGCTTGCCTTGAGTGCTTCAAGT
AGTGTGTGCCCGTCTGTTGTGTGACTCTGGTAACTAGAGATCCCTCAGACCCTTTTAGTCAGTGTGGAAA
ATCTCTAGCAGTACGTATAGTAGTTCATGTCATCTTATTATTCAGTATTTATAACTTGCAAAGAAATGAA
TATCAGAGAGTGAGAGGAACTTGTTTATTGCAGCTTATAATGGTTACAAATAAAGCAATAGCATCACAAA
TTTCACAAATAAAGCATTTTTTTCACTGCATTCTAGTTGTGGTTTGTCCAAACTCATCAATGTATCTTAT
CATGTCTGGCTCTAGCTATCCCGCCCCTAACTCCGCCCATCCCGCCCCTAACTCCGCCCAGTTCCGCCCA
TTCTCCGCCCCATGGCTGACTAATTTTTTTTATTTATGCAGAGGCCGAGGCCGCCTCGGCCTCTGAGCTA
TTCCAGAAGTAGTGAGGAGGCTTTTTTGGAGGCCTAGGGACGTACCCAATTCGCCCTATAGTGAGTCGTA
TTACGCGCGCTCACTGGCCGTCGTTTTACAACGTCGTGACTGGGAAAACCCTGGCGTTACCCAACTTAAT
CGCCTTGCAGCACATCCCCCTTTCGCCAGCTGGCGTAATAGCGAAGAGGCCCGCACCGATCGCCCTTCCC
AACAGTTGCGCAGCCTGAATGGCGAATGGG
[124 nt withheld, positions 12911-13034]
C
[91 nt withheld, positions 13036-13126]
A
[49 nt withheld, positions 13128-13176]
CCTTTGACGTTGGAGTCCACGTTCTTT
[37 nt withheld, positions 13204-13240]
ACCCTATCTCGGTCTATTCTTTTGATTTATAAGGGATTTTGCCGATTTCGGCCTATTGGTTAAAAAATGA
GCTGATTTAACAAAAATTTAACGCGAATTTTAACAAAATATTAACGCTTACAATTTAGGTGGCACTTTTC
GGGGAAATGTGCGCGGAACCCCTATTTGTTTATTTTTCTAAATACATTCAAATATGTATCCGCTCATGAG
ACAATAACCCTGATAAATGCTTCAATAATATTGAAAAAGGAAGAGTATGAGTATTCAACATTTCCGTGTC
GCCCTTATTCCCTTTTTTGCGGCATTTTGCCTTCCTGTTTTTGCTCACCCAGAAACGCTGGTGAAAGTAA
AAGATGCTGAAGATCAGTTGGGTGCACGAGTGGGTTACATCGAACTGGATCTCAACAGCGGTAAGATCCT
TGAGAGTTTTCGCCCCGAAGAACGTTTTCCAATGATGAGCACTTTTAAAGTTCTGCTATGTGGCGCGGTA
TTATCCCGTATTGACGCCGGGCAAGAGCAACTCGGTCGCCGCATACACTATTCTCAGAATGACTTGGTTG
AGTACTCACCAGTCACAGAAAAGCATCTTACGGATGGCATGACAGTAAGAGAATTATGCAGTGCTGCCAT
AACCATGAGTGATAACACTGCGGCCAACTTACTTCTGACAACGATCGGAGGACCGAAGGAGCTAACCGCT
TTTTTGCACAACATGGGGGATCATGTAACTCGCCTTGATCGTTGGGAACCGGAGCTGAATGAAGCCATAC
CAAACGACGAGCGTGACACCACGATGCCTGTAGCAATGGCAACAACGTTGCGCAAACTATTAACTGGCGA
ACTACTTACTCTAGCTTCCCGGCAACAATTAATAGACTGGATGGAGGCGGATAAAGTTGCAGGACCACTT
CTGCGCTCGGCCCTTCCGGCTGGCTGGTTTATTGCTGATAAATCTGGAGCCGGTGAGCGTGGGTCTCGCG
GTATCATTGCAGCACTGGGGCCAGATGGTAAGCCCTCCCGTATCGTAGTTATCTACACGACGGGGAGTCA
GGCAACTATGGATGAACGAAATAGACAGATCGCTGAGATAGGTGCCTCACTGATTAAGCATTGGTAACTG
TCAGACCAAGTTTACTCATATATACTTTAGATTGATTTAAAACTTCATTTTTAATTTAAAAGGATCTAGG
TGAAGATCCTTTTTGATAATCTCATGACCAAAATCCCTTAACGTGAGTTTTCGTTCCACTGAGCGTCAGA
CCCCGTAGAAAAGATCAAAGGATCTTCTTGAGATCCTTTTTTTCTGCGCGTAATCTGCTGCTTGCAAACA
AAAAAACCACCGCTACCAGCGGTGGTTTGTTTGCCGGATCAAGAGCTACCAACTCTTTTTCCGAAGGTAA
CTGGCTTCAGCAGAGCGCAGATACCAAATACTGTTCTTCTAGTGTAGCCGTAGTTAGGCCACCACTTCAA
GAACTCTGTAGCACCGCCTACATACCTCGCTCTGCTAATCCTGTTACCAGTGGCTGCTGCCAGTGGCGAT
AAGTCGTGTCTTACCGGGTTGGACTCAAGACGATAGTTACCGGATAAGGCGCAGCGGTCGGGCTGAACGG
GGGGTTCGTGCACACAGCCCAGCTTGGAGCGAACGACCTACACCGAACTGAGATACCTACAGCGTGAGCT
ATGAGAAAGCGCCACGCTTCCCGAAGGGAGAAAGGCGGACAGGTATCCGGTAAGCGGCAGGGTCGGAACA
GGAGAGCGCACGAGGGAGCTTCCAGGGGGAAACGCCTGGTATCTTTATAGTCCTGTCGGGTTTCGCCACC
TCTGACTTGAGCGTCGATTTTTGTGATGCTCGTCAGGGGGGCGGAGCCTATGGAAAAACGCCAGCAACGC
GGCCTTTTTACGGTTCCTGGCCTTTTGCTGGCCTTTTGCTCACATGTTCTTTCCTGCGTTATCCCCTGAT
TCTGTGGATAACCGTATTACCGCCTTTGAGTGAGCTGATACCGCTCGCCGCAGCCGAACGACCGAGCGCA
GCGAGTCAGTGAGCGAGGAAGCGGAAGAGCGCCCAATACGCAAACCGCCTCTCCCCGCGCGTTGGCCGAT
TCATTAATGCAGCTGGCACGACAGGTTTCCCGACTGGAAAGCGGGCAGTGAGCGCAACGCAATTAATGTG
AGTTAGCTCACTCATTAGGCACCCCAGGCTTTACACTTTATGCTTCCGGCTCGTATGTTGTGTGGAATTG
TGAGCGGATAACAATTTCACACAGGAAACAGCTATGACCATGATTACGCCAAGCGCGCAATTAACCCTCA
CTAAAGGGAACAAAAGCTGGAGCTGCAAGC
Features (pLannotate 1.2.2; 31 found; start..end, strand, type, name):
      5..231     +  promoter       RSV promoter: Rous sarcoma virus enhancer/promoter
    232..412     +  LTR            5' LTR (truncated): truncated 5' long terminal repeat (LTR) from HIV-1
    459..584     +  misc_feature   HIV-1 Ψ: packaging signal of human immunodeficiency virus type 1
    568..931     +  CDS            HIV-1 gag (fragment): gag protein from human immunodeficiency virus 1; gag
   1077..1310    +  misc_feature   RRE: The Rev response element (RRE) of HIV-1 allows for Rev-dependent mRNA export from the nucleus to the cytoplasm.
   1687..1713    +  CDS            Rev (fragment): human immunodeficiency virus 1 (HIV-1) Rev protein; rev; enhances nuclear export of unspliced and incompletely spliced viral mRNAs
   1720..1743    +  promoter       SV40 promoter (fragment): SV40 early promoter
   1744..1815    +  promoter       SV40 promoter (fragment): SV40 enhancer and early promoter
   1839..1974    +  rep_origin     SV40 ori: SV40 origin of replication
   2020..2616    +  CDS            PuroR (fragment): puromycin N-acetyltransferase; pac from Streptomyces; confers resistance to puromycin
   2665..2782    +  misc_feature   cPPT/CTS: central polypurine tract and central termination sequence of HIV-1
   2847..2913    +  CDS            small t antigen (fragment): SV40 (simian virus 40) small t antigen
   2920..4098    +  promoter       EF-1α promoter: strong constitutive promoter for human elongation factor EF-1α
   4115..11326   +  CDS            CREBBP: CBP_HUMAN - Also known as CBP. Experimental evidence at protein level: Swiss-Prot protein existence level 1. Acetylates histones, giving a specific tag for transcriptional activation (PubMed:24616510). Also acetylates non- histone proteins, like DDX21, FBL, IRF2, MAFG, NCOA3, POLR1E/PAF53 and FOXO1 (PubMed:10490106, PubMed:11154691, PubMed:12738767, PubMed:12929931, PubMed:9707565, PubMed:24207024, PubMed:28790157, PubMed:30540930). Binds specifically to phosphorylated CREB and enhances its transcriptional activity toward cAMP-responsive genes. Acts as a coactivator of ALX1. Acts as a circadia
  11342..11395   +  promoter       U6 promoter (fragment): RNA polymerase III promoter for human U6 snRNA
  11437..12025   +  misc_feature   WPRE: woodchuck hepatitis virus posttranscriptional regulatory element
  12076..12095   +  misc_feature   cPPT/CTS (fragment): central polypurine tract and central termination sequence of HIV-1
  12097..12330   +  LTR            3' LTR (ΔU3): self-inactivating 3' long terminal repeat (LTR) from HIV-1
  12408..12529   +  polyA_signal   SV40 poly(A) signal: SV40 polyadenylation signal
  12569..12704   +  rep_origin     SV40 ori: SV40 origin of replication
  12725..12743   -  promoter       T7 promoter: promoter for bacteriophage T7 RNA polymerase
  12751..12906   +  CDS            lacZα (fragment): LacZα fragment of β-galactosidase; lacZ fragment
  12911..13339   +  rep_origin     f1 ori (sequence partly withheld): f1 bacteriophage origin of replication; arrow indicates direction of (+) strand synthesis
  13392..13496   +  promoter       AmpR promoter: bla
  13497..14357   +  CDS            AmpR: β-lactamase; bla; confers resistance to ampicillin, carbenicillin, and related antibiotics
  14528..15116   +  rep_origin     ori: high-copy-number ColE1/pMB1/pBR322/pUC origin of replication
  15299..15391   +  CDS            lacI (fragment): lac repressor; lacI; The lac repressor binds to the lac operator to inhibit transcription in E. coli. This inhibition can be relieved by adding lactose or isopropyl-β-D-thiogalactopyranoside (IPTG).
  15404..15425   +  protein_bind   CAP binding site: CAP binding activates transcription in the presence of cAMP. E. coli catabolite activator protein
  15440..15470   +  promoter       lac promoter: promoter for the E. coli lac operon
  15474..15496   +  protein_bind   lac operator (fragment): The lac repressor binds to the lac operator to inhibit transcription in E. coli. This inhibition can be relieved by adding lactose or isopropyl-β-D-thiogalactopyranoside (IPTG). lac repressor encoded by lacI
  15539..15557   +  promoter       T3 promoter: promoter for bacteriophage T3 RNA polymerase
