[The description below was written by a language model from this plasmid's Addgene catalogue record and pLannotate feature annotations shown in this document.]
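Description:
TFORF1109 is a lentiviral mammalian expression plasmid built on the pLX_TRC317 backbone and carrying the human CREBBP open reading frame (also known as CBP or KAT3A), a histone and protein acetyltransferase that acts as a transcriptional coactivator, notably for phosphorylated CREB. It belongs to a barcoded transcription factor ORF collection in which each ORF is paired with a unique 24-bp barcode, so that the overexpressed factor can be identified by sequencing in pooled screens. The feature table does not annotate the barcode explicitly. In bacteria the roughly 15.6 kb plasmid is maintained through a high-copy ColE1/pUC-type origin and ampicillin resistance, and an f1 origin is also present. The depositor warns that the plasmid can recombine, which is unsurprising given the LTR repeats and the very large insert.

The viral cassette has a third-generation, self-inactivating layout. An RSV promoter fused to a truncated HIV-1 5' LTR drives genomic RNA production in packaging cells, followed by the Ψ packaging signal, a gag fragment, the RRE for Rev-dependent nuclear export and a cPPT/CTS, and the cassette ends in a ΔU3 3' LTR with a downstream SV40 polyadenylation signal. Within the provirus, an SV40 early promoter/origin region drives puromycin N-acetyltransferase for selection of transduced cells. A separate EF-1α promoter drives constitutive expression of the approximately 7.2 kb CREBBP coding sequence, which the depositor notes was synthesized. A WPRE downstream of the ORF enhances transcript stability and expression. A short U6 promoter fragment annotated between the ORF and the WPRE is probably residual or linker sequence rather than a functional Pol III unit. The construct is intended for stable overexpression of CREBBP, either individually or within pooled screens such as directed differentiation studies.
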