Addgene plasmid #143466: TFORF1109
Purpose: Lentiviral vector for overexpressing transcription factor ORFs with unique 24-bp barcodes. Barcodes facilitate identification of transcription factors in pooled screens.
Depositing lab: Feng Zhang. Depositing organization: Broad Institute. Publication: A transcription factor atlas of directed differentiation. Joung J, Ma S, Tay T, Geiger-Schuller KR, Kirchgatterer PC, Verdine VK, Guo B, Arias-Garcia MA, Allen WE, Singh A, Kuksenko O, Abudayyeh OO, Gootenberg JS, Fu Z, Macrae RK, Buenrostro JD, Regev A, Zhang F. Cell. 2023 Jan 5;186(1):209-229.e26. doi: 10.1016/j.cell.2022.11.026. PubMed 36608654.
Backbone
  Vector backbone: pLX_TRC317
  Backbone manufacturer: Broad Institute Genetic Perturbation Platform
  Backbone size w/o insert (bp): 8264
  Vector type: Mammalian Expression, Lentiviral
  Selectable markers: Puromycin
Growth in bacteria
  Bacterial resistance: Ampicillin, 100 μg/mL
  Growth temperature: 37°C
  Growth strain: NEB Stable
  Copy number: High Copy
Gene/Insert
  Gene/Insert name: CREBBP
  Species: H. sapiens (human)
  Insert size (bp): 7316
  Entrez Gene: CREBBP (a.k.a. CBP, KAT3A, MKHK1, RSTS, RSTS1)
  Promoter: EF1a
  Cloning method: Unknown
  Sequencing primers: 5′ GGGTGGAGACTGAAGTTAGGCCAG; 3′ CACATAGCGTAAAAGGAGCAACATAG
Terms and licenses: Academic/Nonprofit Terms; Industry Terms: Not Available to Industry
Depositor comments: NM_001079846,ENST00000382070 . The transcription factor ORF portion of this plasmid was synthesized by Genewiz. Please test multiple small colonies in case of plasmid recombination. To make this collection available in a timely manner, a portion of this collection was not fully sequenced by Addgene. If an Addgene verified full plasmid sequence is not available, please contact us prior to placing an order to request the full sequence.
How to cite: TFORF1109 was a gift from Feng Zhang (Addgene plasmid # 143466 ; http://n2t.net/addgene:143466 ; RRID:Addgene_143466)
