>Addgene plasmid #143466 | TFORF1109 | depositor partial sequence | sequence record 282536 | Insert
ACCGCCACCATGGCTGAGAACTTGCTGGACGGACCGCCCAACCCCAAAAGAGCCAAACTCAGCTCGCCCG
GTTTCTCGGCGAATGACAGCACAGATTTTGGATCATTGTTTGACTTGGAAAATGATCTTCCTGATGAGCT
GATACCCAATGGAGGAGAATTAGGCCTTTTAAACAGTGGGAACCTTGTTCCAGATGCTGCTTCCAAACAT
AAACAACTGTCGGAGCTTCTACGAGGAGGCAGCGGCTCTAGTATCAACCCAGGAATAGGAAATGTGAGCG
CCAGCAGCCCCGTGCAGCAGGGCCTGGGTGGCCAGGCTCAAGGGCAGCCGAACAGTGCTAACATGGCCAG
CCTCAGTGCCATGGGCAAGAGCCCTCTGAGCCAGGGAGATTCTTCAGCCCCCAGCCTGCCTAAACAGGCA
GCCAGCACCTCTGGGCCCACCCCCGCTGCCTCCCAAGCACTGAATCCGCAAGCACAAAAGCAAGTGGGGC
TGGCGACTAGCAGCCCTGCCACGTCACAGACTGGACCTGGTATCTGCATGAATGCTAACTTTAACCAGAC
CCACCCAGGCCTCCTCAATAGTAACTCTGGCCATAGCTTAATTAATCAGGCTTCACAAGGGCAGGCGCAA
GTCATGAATGGATCTCTTGGGGCTGCTGGCAGAGGAAGGGGAGCTGGAATGCCGTACCCTACTCCAGCCA
TGCAGGGCGCCTCGAGCAGCGTGCTGGCTGAGACCCTAACGCAGGTTTCCCCGCAAATGACTGGTCACGC
GGGACTGAACACCGCACAGGCAGGAGGCATGGCCAAGATGGGAATAACTGGGAACACAAGTCCATTTGGA
CAGCCCTTTAGTCAAGCTGGAGGGCAGCCAATGGGAGCCACTGGAGTGAACCCCCAGTTAGCCAGCAAAC
AGAGCATGGTCAACAGTTTGCCCACCTTCCCTACAGATATCAAGAATACTTCAGTCACCAACGTGCCAAA
TATGTCTCAGATGCAAACATCAGTGGGAATTGTACCCACACAAGCAATTGCAACAGGCCCCACTGCAGAT
CCTGAAAAACGCAAACTGATACAGCAGCAGCTGGTTCTACTGCTTCATGCTCATAAGTGTCAGAGACGAG
AGCAAGCAAACGGAGAGGTTCGGGCCTGCTCGCTCCCGCATTGTCGAACCATGAAAAACGTTTTGAATCA
CATGACGCATTGTCAGGCTGGGAAAGCCTGCCAAGCCATCCTGGGGTCTCCAGCTAGTGGAATTCAAAAC
ACAATTGGTTCTGTTGGCACAGGGCAACAGAATGCCACTTCTTTAAGTAACCCAAATCCCATAGACCCCA
GCTCCATGCAGCGAGCCTATGCTGCTCTCGGACTCCCCTACATGAACCAGCCCCAGACGCAGCTGCAGCC
TCAGGTTCCTGGCCAGCAACCAGCACAGCCTCAAACCCACCAGCAGATGAGGACTCTCAACCCCCTGGGA
AATAATCCAATGAACATTCCAGCAGGAGGAATAACAACAGATCAGCAGCCCCCAAACTTGATTTCAGAAT
CAGCTCTTCCGACTTCCCTGGGGGCCACAAACCCACTGATGAACGATGGCTCCAACTCTGGTAACATTGG
AACCCTCAGCACTATACCAACAGCAGCTCCTCCTTCTAGCACCGGTGTAAGGAAAGGCTGGCACGAACAT
GTCACTCAGGACCTGCGGAGCCATCTAGTGCATAAACTCGTCCAAGCCATCTTCCCAACACCTGATCCCG
CAGCTCTAAAGGATCGCCGCATGGAAAACCTGGTAGCCTATGCTAAGAAAGTGGAAGGGGACATGTACGA
GTCTGCCAACAGCAGGGATGAATATTATCACTTATTAGCAGAGAAAATCTACAAGATACAAAAAGAACTA
GAAGAAAAACGGAGGTCGCGTTTACATAAACAAGGCATCTTGGGGAACCAGCCAGCCTTACCAGCCCCGG
GGGCTCAGCCCCCTGTGATTCCACAGGCACAACCTGTGAGACCTCCAAATGGACCCCTGTCCCTGCCAGT
GAATCGCATGCAAGTTTCTCAAGGGATGAATTCATTTAACCCCATGTCCTTGGGGAACGTCCAGTTGCCA
CAAGCACCCATGGGACCTCGTGCAGCCTCCCCAATGAACCACTCTGTCCAGATGAACAGCATGGGCTCAG
TGCCAGGGATGGCCATTTCTCCTTCCCGAATGCCTCAGCCTCCGAACATGATGGGTGCACACACCAACAA
CATGATGGCCCAGGCGCCCGCTCAGAGCCAGTTTCTGCCACAGAACCAGTTCCCGTCATCCAGCGGGGCG
ATGAGTGTGGGCATGGGGCAGCCGCCAGCCCAAACAGGCGTGTCACAGGGACAGGTGCCTGGTGCTGCTC
TTCCTAACCCTCTCAACATGCTGGGGCCTCAGGCCAGCCAGCTACCTTGCCCTCCAGTGACACAGTCACC
ACTGCACCCAACACCGCCTCCTGCTTCCACGGCTGCTGGCATGCCATCTCTCCAGCACACGACACCACCT
GGGATGACTCCTCCCCAGCCAGCAGCTCCCACTCAGCCATCAACTCCTGTGTCGTCTTCCGGGCAGACTC
CCACCCCGACTCCTGGCTCAGTGCCCAGTGCTACCCAAACCCAGAGCACCCCTACAGTCCAGGCAGCAGC
CCAGGCCCAGGTGACCCCGCAGCCTCAAACCCCAGTTCAGCCCCCGTCTGTGGCTACCCCTCAGTCATCG
CAGCAACAGCCGACGCCTGTGCACGCCCAGCCTCCTGGCACACCGCTTTCCCAGGCAGCAGCCAGCATTG
ATAACAGAGTCCCTACCCCCTCCTCGGTGGCCAGCGCAGAAACCAATTCCCAGCAGCCAGGACCTGACGT
ACCTGTGCTGGAAATGAAGACGGAGACCCAAGCAGAGGACACTGAGCCCGATCCTGGTGAATCCAAAGGG
GAGCCCAGGTCTGAGATGATGGAGGAGGATTTGCAAGGAGCTTCCCAAGTTAAAGAAGAAACAGACATAG
CAGAGCAGAAATCAGAACCAATGGAAGTGGATGAAAAGAAACCTGAAGTGAAAGTAGAAGTTAAAGAGGA
AGAAGAGAGTAGCAGTAACGGCACAGCCTCTCAGTCAACATCTCCTTCGCAGCCGCGCAAAAAAATCTTT
AAACCAGAGGAGTTACGCCAGGCCCTCATGCCAACCCTAGAAGCACTGTATCGACAGGACCCAGAGTCAT
TACCTTTCCGGCAGCCTGTAGATCCCCAGCTCCTCGGAATTCCAGACTATTTTGACATCGTAAAGAATCC
CATGGACCTCTCCACCATCAAGCGGAAGCTGGACACAGGGCAATACCAAGAGCCCTGGCAGTACGTGGAC
GACGTCTGGCTCATGTTCAACAATGCCTGGCTCTATAATCGCAAGACATCCCGAGTCTATAAGTTTTGCA
GTAAGCTTGCAGAGGTCTTTGAGCAGGAAATTGACCCTGTCATGCAGTCCCTTGGATATTGCTGTGGACG
CAAGTATGAGTTTTCCCCACAGACTTTGTGCTGCTATGGGAAGCAGCTGTGTACCATTCCTCGCGATGCT
GCCTACTACAGCTATCAGAATAGGTATCATTTCTGTGAGAAGTGTTTCACAGAGATCCAGGGCGAGAATG
TGACCCTGGGTGACGACCCTTCACAGCCCCAGACGACAATTTCAAAGGATCAGTTTGAAAAGAAGAAAAA
TGATACCTTAGACCCCGAACCTTTCGTTGATTGCAAGGAGTGTGGCCGGAAGATGCATCAGATTTGCGTT
CTGCACTATGACATCATTTGGCCTTCAGGTTTTGTGTGCGACAACTGCTTGAAGAAAACTGGCAGACCTC
GAAAAGAAAACAAATTCAGTGCTAAGAGGCTGCAGACCACAAGACTGGGAAACCACTTGGAAGACCGAGT
GAACAAATTTTTGCGGCGCCAGAATCACCCTGAAGCCGGGGAGGTTTTTGTCCGAGTGGTGGCCAGCTCA
GACAAGACGGTGGAGGTCAAGCCCGGGATGAAGTCACGGTTTGTGGATTCTGGGGAAATGTCTGAATCTT
TCCCATATCGAACCAAAGCTCTGTTTGCTTTTGAGGAAATTGACGGCGTGGATGTCTGCTTTTTTGGAAT
GCACGTCCAAGAATACGGCTCTGATTGCCCCCCTCCAAACACGAGGCGTGTGTACATTTCTTATCTGGAT
AGTATTCATTTCTTCCGGCCACGTTGCCTCCGCACAGCCGTTTACCATGAGATCCTTATTGGATATTTAG
AGTATGTGAAGAAATTAGGGTATGTGACAGGGCACATCTGGGCCTGTCCTCCAAGTGAAGGAGATGATTA
CATCTTCCATTGCCACCCACCTGATCAAAAAATACCCAAGCCAAAACGACTGCAGGAGTGGTACAAAAAG
ATGCTGGACAAGGCGTTTGCAGAGCGGATCATCCATGACTACAAGGATATTTTCAAACAAGCAACTGAAG
ACAGGCTCACCAGTGCCAAGGAACTGCCCTATTTTGAAGGTGATTTCTGGCCCAATGTGTTAGAAGAGAG
CATTAAGGAACTAGAACAAGAAGAAGAGGAGAGGAAAAAGGAAGAGAGCACTGCAGCCAGTGAAACCACT
GAGGGCAGTCAGGGCGACAGCAAGAATGCCAAGAAGAAGAACAACAAGAAAACCAACAAGAACAAAAGCA
GCATCAGCCGCGCCAACAAGAAGAAGCCCAGCATGCCCAACGTGTCCAATGACCTGTCCCAGAAGCTGTA
TGCCACCATGGAGAAGCACAAGGAGGTCTTCTTCGTGATCCACCTGCACGCTGGGCCTGTCATCAACACC
CTGCCCCCCATCGTCGACCCCGACCCCCTGCTCAGCTGTGACCTCATGGATGGGCGCGACGCCTTCCTCA
CCCTCGCCAGAGACAAGCACTGGGAGTTCTCCTCCTTGCGCCGCTCCAAGTGGTCCACGCTCTGCATGCT
GGTGGAGCTGCACACCCAGGGCCAGGACCGCTTTGTCTACACCTGCAACGAGTGCAAGCACCACGTGGAG
ACGCGCTGGCACTGCACTGTGTGCGAGGACTACGACCTCTGCATCAACTGCTATAACACGAAGAGCCATG
CCCATAAGATGGTGAAGTGGGGGCTGGGCCTGGATGACGAGGGCAGCAGCCAGGGCGAGCCACAGTCAAA
GAGCCCCCAGGAGTCACGCCGGCTGAGCATCCAGCGCTGCATCCAGTCGCTGGTGCACGCGTGCCAGTGC
CGCAACGCCAACTGCTCGCTGCCATCCTGCCAGAAGATGAAGCGGGTGGTGCAGCACACCAAGGGCTGCA
AACGCAAGACCAACGGGGGCTGCCCGGTGTGCAAGCAGCTCATCGCCCTCTGCTGCTACCACGCCAAGCA
CTGCCAAGAAAACAAATGCCCCGTGCCCTTCTGCCTCAACATCAAACACAAGCTCCGCCAGCAGCAGATC
CAGCACCGCCTGCAGCAGGCCCAGCTCATGCGCCGGCGGATGGCCACCATGAACACCCGCAACGTGCCTC
AGCAGAGTCTGCCTTCTCCTACCTCAGCACCGCCCGGGACCCCCACACAGCAGCCCAGCACACCCCAGAC
GCCGCAGCCCCCTGCCCAGCCCCAACCCTCACCCGTGAGCATGTCACCAGCTGGCTTCCCCAGCGTGGCC
CGGACTCAGCCCCCCACCACGGTGTCCACAGGGAAGCCTACCAGCCAGGTGCCGGCCCCCCCACCCCCGG
CCCAGCCCCCTCCTGCAGCGGTGGAAGCGGCTCGGCAGATCGAGCGTGAGGCCCAGCAGCAGCAGCACCT
GTACCGGGTGAACATCAACAACAGCATGCCCCCAGGACGCACGGGCATGGGGACCCCGGGGAGCCAGATG
GCCCCCGTGAGCCTGAATGTGCCCCGACCCAACCAGGTGAGCGGGCCCGTCATGCCCAGCATGCCTCCCG
GGCAGTGGCAGCAGGCGCCCCTTCCCCAGCAGCAGCCCATGCCAGGCTTGCCCAGGCCTGTGATATCCAT
GCAGGCCCAGGCGGCCGTGGCTGGGCCCCGGATGCCCAGCGTGCAGCCACCCAGGAGCATCTCACCCAGC
GCTCTGCAAGACCTGCTGCGGACCCTGAAGTCGCCCAGCTCCCCTCAGCAGCAACAGCAGGTGCTGAACA
TTCTCAAATCAAACCCGCAGCTAATGGCAGCTTTCATCAAACAGCGCACAGCCAAGTACGTGGCCAATCA
GCCCGGCATGCAGCCCCAGCCTGGCCTCCAGTCCCAGCCCGGCATGCAACCCCAGCCTGGCATGCACCAG
CAGCCCAGCCTGCAGAACCTGAATGCCATGCAGGCTGGCGTGCCGCGGCCCGGTGTGCCTCCACAGCAGC
AGGCGATGGGAGGCCTGAACCCCCAGGGCCAGGCCTTGAACATCATGAACCCAGGACACAACCCCAACAT
GGCGAGTATGAATCCACAGTACCGAGAAATGTTACGGAGGCAGCTGCTGCAGCAGCAGCAGCAACAGCAG
CAGCAACAACAGCAGCAACAGCAGCAGCAGCAAGGGAGTGCCGGCATGGCTGGGGGCATGGCGGGGCACG
GCCAGTTCCAGCAGCCTCAAGGACCCGGAGGCTACCCACCGGCCATGCAGCAGCAGCAGCGCATGCAGCA
GCATCTCCCCCTCCAGGGCAGCTCCATGGGCCAGATGGCGGCTCAGATGGGACAGCTTGGCCAGATGGGG
CAGCCGGGGCTGGGGGCAGACAGCACCCCCAACATCCAGCAAGCCCTGCAGCAGCGGATTCTGCAGCAAC
AGCAGATGAAGCAGCAGATTGGGTCCCCAGGCCAGCCGAACCCCATGAGCCCCCAGCAACACATGCTCTC
AGGACAGCCACAGGCCTCGCATCTCCCTGGCCAGCAGATCGCCACGTCCCTTAGTAACCAGGTGCGGTCT
CCAGCCCCTGTCCAGTCTCCACGGCCCCAGTCCCAGCCTCCACATTCCAGCCCGTCACCACGGATACAGC
CCCAGCCTTCGCCACACCACGTCTCACCCCAGACTGGTTCCCCCCACCCCGGACTCGCAGTCACCATGGC
CAGCTCCATAGATCAGGGACACTTGGGGAACCCCGAACAGAGTGCAATGCTCCCCCAGCTGAACACCCCC
AGCAGGAGTGCGCTGTCCAGCGAACTGTCCCTGGTCGGGGACACCACGGGGGACACGCTAGAGAAGTTTG
TGGAGGGCTTGTAGTAATGAACTAGTCCGTAACTTGAAAGTATTTCGATTTCTTGGCTTTATATATCTTG
TGGAAAGGACGAACTAGACGAGGCACAGATAGGTCG
