>Addgene plasmid #143466 | TFORF1109 | depositor partial sequence | sequence record 282537 | Barcode
ACTAGACGAGGCACAGATAGGTCG
